Addgene plasmid #136668: pVAX_CBI_AcrIIA6_DT1
Purpose: Expresses human codon-optimized AcrIIA6 DT1 in mammalian cells. ORF flanked by NotI and XhoI restriction sites
Depositing lab: Yannick Doyon. Depositing organization: Universite Laval. Publication: Widespread anti-CRISPR proteins in virulent bacteriophages inhibit a range of Cas9 proteins. Hynes AP, Rousseau GM, Agudelo D, Goulet A, Amigues B, Loehr J, Romero DA, Fremaux C, Horvath P, Doyon Y, Cambillau C, Moineau S. Nat Commun. 2018 Jul 25;9(1):2919. doi: 10.1038/s41467-018-05092-w. PubMed 30046034.
Backbone
  Vector backbone: pVAX_CBI
  Vector type: Mammalian Expression, Synthetic Biology
Growth in bacteria
  Bacterial resistance: Kanamycin, 50 μg/mL
  Growth temperature: 37°C
  Growth strain: DH5alpha
  Copy number: High Copy
Gene/Insert
  Gene/Insert name: AcrIIA6_DT1
  Species: H. sapiens (human), Synthetic
  Promoter: CMV
  Tag / fusion protein: No tag, No NLS
  Cloning method: Gibson Cloning
  Sequencing primers: 5′ TAT GGT TGG GAT AAG GCT GG
Terms and licenses: Academic/Nonprofit Terms; Industry Terms: Not Available to Industry
How to cite: pVAX_CBI_AcrIIA6_DT1 was a gift from Yannick Doyon (Addgene plasmid # 136668 ; http://n2t.net/addgene:136668 ; RRID:Addgene_136668)
