[The description below was written by a language model from this plasmid's Addgene catalogue record and pLannotate feature annotations shown in this document.]
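Description:
pVAX_CBI_AcrIIA6_DT1 is a compact (about 4.1 kb) mammalian expression plasmid built on the pVAX_CBI backbone for transient production of the anti-CRISPR protein AcrIIA6 in human cells. It is propagated in E. coli from a high-copy ColE1/pUC-type origin and selected with kanamycin through the Tn5 aminoglycoside phosphotransferase gene (NeoR/KanR). Small fragments of a pBR322 bom region and of the bla promoter are also annotated in the backbone.

The expression cassette is driven by the human cytomegalovirus immediate-early enhancer and promoter, followed by a hybrid leader containing fragments of CMV intron A and a truncated human β-globin intron. Such an intron is generally included to improve mRNA processing and expression. The short "HBB" coding hit next to it most likely reflects β-globin exon sequence at the splice acceptor rather than an intended fusion. The human codon-optimised AcrIIA6_DT1 open reading frame, inserted by Gibson assembly and flanked by NotI and XhoI sites so it can be exchanged, is not itself annotated, but would lie in the unannotated stretch upstream of the bovine growth hormone polyadenylation signal that terminates the transcript.

One discrepancy deserves attention: the catalogue entry states that the protein has no tag and no NLS, whereas the automated annotation detects a nucleoplasmin bipartite NLS just upstream of that region. The record does not resolve whether this element is in frame with, or translated as part of, the Acr protein. The associated publication concerns anti-CRISPR proteins from virulent bacteriophages that inhibit a range of Cas9 proteins, so the plasmid suits co-transfection experiments testing inhibition of Cas9-mediated genome editing in mammalian cells.
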