Features (pLannotate 1.2.2; 11 found; start..end, strand, type, name):
     92..395     +  enhancer       CMV enhancer: human cytomegalovirus immediate early enhancer
    396..599     +  promoter       CMV promoter: human cytomegalovirus (CMV) immediate early promoter
    748..775     +  intron         CMV intron (fragment): modified intron A from human cytomegalovirus (CMV)
    780..1126    +  intron         β-globin intron (fragment): internally truncated intron from human β-globin
   1124..1216    +  CDS            HBB (fragment): HBB_ATEBE - Experimental evidence at protein level: Swiss-Prot protein existence level 1. Involved in oxygen transport from the lung to the various peripheral tissues. From Ateles belzebuth (White-bellied spider monkey).
   1213..1260    +  CDS            nucleoplasmin NLS: bipartite nuclear localization signal from nucleoplasmin
   1892..2116    +  polyA_signal   bGH poly(A) signal: bovine growth hormone polyadenylation signal
   2289..3083    +  CDS            NeoR/KanR: aminoglycoside phosphotransferase from Tn5; aph(3')-II (or nptII); confers resistance to neomycin, kanamycin, and G418 (Geneticin®)
   3104..3154    -  misc_feature   bom (fragment): basis of mobility region from pBR322
   3181..3269    +  promoter       AmpR promoter (fragment): bla
   3408..3996    +  rep_origin     ori: high-copy-number ColE1/pMB1/pBR322/pUC origin of replication
>Addgene plasmid #136668 | pVAX_CBI_AcrIIA6_DT1 | addgene full sequence | sequence record 273382 | Addgene NGS Result
CTTCGCGATGTACGGGCCAGATATACGCGTCTAGTTATTAATAGTAATCAATTACGGGGTCATTAGTTCA
TAGCCCATATATGGAGTTCCGCGTTACATAACTTACGGTAAATGGCCCGCCTGGCTGACCGCCCAACGAC
CCCCGCCCATTGACGTCAATAATGACGTATGTTCCCATAGTAACGCCAATAGGGACTTTCCATTGACGTC
AATGGGTGGAGTATTTACGGTAAACTGCCCACTTGGCAGTACATCAAGTGTATCATATGCCAAGTACGCC
CCCTATTGACGTCAATGACGGTAAATGGCCCGCCTGGCATTATGCCCAGTACATGACCTTATGGGACTTT
CCTACTTGGCAGTACATCTACGTATTAGTCATCGCTATTACCATGGTGATGCGGTTTTGGCAGTACATCA
ATGGGCGTGGATAGCGGTTTGACTCACGGGGATTTCCAAGTCTCCACCCCATTGACGTCAATGGGAGTTT
GTTTTGGCACCAAAATCAACGGGACTTTCCAAAATGTCGTAACAACTCCGCCCCATTGACGCAAATGGGC
GGTAGGCGTGTACGGTGGGAGGTCTATATAAGCAGAGCTCGTTTAGTGAACCGTCAGATCGCCTGGAGAC
GCCATCCACGCTGTTTTGACCTCCATAGAAGACACCGGGACCGATCCAGCCTCCGCGGATTCGAATCCCG
GCCGGGAACGGTGCATTGGAACGCGGATTCCCCGTGCCAAGAGTGACGTAAGTACCGCCTATAGAGTCTA
TAGGCCCACAAAAAATGCTTTCTTCTTTTAATATACTTTTTTGTTTATCTTATTTCTAATACTTTCCCTA
ATCTCTTTCTTTCAGGGCAATAATGATACAATGTATCATGCCTCTTTGCACCATTCTAAAGAATAACAGT
GATAATTTCTGGGTTAAGGCAATAGCAATATTTCTGCATATAAATATTTCTGCATATAAATTGTAACTGA
TGTAAGAGGTTTCATATTGCTAATAGCAGCTACAATCCAGCTACCATTCTGCTTTTATTTTATGGTTGGG
ATAAGGCTGGATTATTCTGAGTCCAAGCTAGGCCCTTTTGCTAATCATGTTCATACCTCTTATCTTCCTC
CCACAGCTCCTGGGCAACGTGCTGGTCTGTGTGCTGGCCCATCACTTTGGCAAAGAATTGGGATTCGAAC
ATCGATTGAATTCCTGTACAAGAAAAGGCCGGCGGCCACGAAAAAGGCCGGCCAGGCAAAAAAGAAAAAG
GGCGGAGGCTCTGGCGGCGGAAGCGCGGCCGCCATGAAGATCAACAACGACATAAAGGAATTGATCCTCG
AATACGTGTCCCGATATTTTAAATTCGAGAATGACTTCTATAAACTGCCGGGAATCAAATTTACCGATGC
TAACTGGCAGAAGTTCAAAAATGGGGAAACTTCCATCGAGAAGATGGGGGCGGCCAGGGTGAATGCGATG
CTTTCATGTCTCTTCGAAGACTTCGAGTTGGCAATGATTGGAAAAGCCCAAACTAACTATTATATTGACA
ATTCTCTCAAGCTTAATATGCCATTTTACGCTTATTACGACATGTTTAAAAAGCAGTTGCTTATTAACTG
GCTGAAAAATAATCGCGACGACGTTATTGGCGGCACGGGTAGGATGTATACTGCGTCAGGGAACTATATT
GCAAACGCGTACCTGGAGGTGGCTCTGGAGTCTAGCTCACTGGGCTCAGGAAGCTATATGATACAGATGC
GCTTCAAAGATTATAGTAAAGGACAAGAGCCTATCCCATCAGGACGAAAGAACCGACTTGAATGGATCGA
AAACAATCTTGAGAACATCCGGTGATAACTCGAGTCTAGAGGGCCCGTTTAAACCCGCTGATCAGCCTCG
ACTGTGCCTTCTAGTTGCCAGCCATCTGTTGTTTGCCCCTCCCCCGTGCCTTCCTTGACCCTGGAAGGTG
CCACTCCCACTGTCCTTTCCTAATAAAATGAGGAAATTGCATCGCATTGTCTGAGTAGGTGTCATTCTAT
TCTGGGGGGTGGGGTGGGGCAGGACAGCAAGGGGGAGGATTGGGAAGACAATAGCAGGCATGCTGGGGAT
GCGGTGGGCTCTATGGCTTCTACTGGGCGGTTTTATGGACAGCAAGCGAACCGGAATTGCCAGCTGGGGC
GCCCTCTGGTAAGGTTGGGAAGCCCTGCAAAGTAAACTGGATGGCTTTCTTGCCGCCAAGGATCTGATGG
CGCAGGGGATCAAGCTCTGATCAAGAGACAGGATGAGGATCGTTTCGCATGATTGAACAAGATGGATTGC
ACGCAGGTTCTCCGGCCGCTTGGGTGGAGAGGCTATTCGGCTATGACTGGGCACAACAGACAATCGGCTG
CTCTGATGCCGCCGTGTTCCGGCTGTCAGCGCAGGGGCGCCCGGTTCTTTTTGTCAAGACCGACCTGTCC
GGTGCCCTGAATGAACTGCAAGACGAGGCAGCGCGGCTATCGTGGCTGGCCACGACGGGCGTTCCTTGCG
CAGCTGTGCTCGACGTTGTCACTGAAGCGGGAAGGGACTGGCTGCTATTGGGCGAAGTGCCGGGGCAGGA
TCTCCTGTCATCTCACCTTGCTCCTGCCGAGAAAGTATCCATCATGGCTGATGCAATGCGGCGGCTGCAT
ACGCTTGATCCGGCTACCTGCCCATTCGACCACCAAGCGAAACATCGCATCGAGCGAGCACGTACTCGGA
TGGAAGCCGGTCTTGTCGATCAGGATGATCTGGACGAAGAGCATCAGGGGCTCGCGCCAGCCGAACTGTT
CGCCAGGCTCAAGGCGAGCATGCCCGACGGCGAGGATCTCGTCGTGACCCATGGCGATGCCTGCTTGCCG
AATATCATGGTGGAAAATGGCCGCTTTTCTGGATTCATCGACTGTGGCCGGCTGGGTGTGGCGGACCGCT
ATCAGGACATAGCGTTGGCTACCCGTGATATTGCTGAAGAGCTTGGCGGCGAATGGGCTGACCGCTTCCT
CGTGCTTTACGGTATCGCCGCTCCCGATTCGCAGCGCATCGCCTTCTATCGCCTTCTTGACGAGTTCTTC
TGAATTATTAACGCTTACAATTTCCTGATGCGGTATTTTCTCCTTACGCATCTGTGCGGTATTTCACACC
GCATCAGGTGGCACTTTTCGGGGAAATGTGCGCGGAACCCCTATTTGTTTATTTTTCTAAATACATTCAA
ATATGTATCCGCTCATGAGACAATAACCCTGATAAATGCTTCAATAATAGCACGTGCTAAAACTTCATTT
TTAATTTAAAAGGATCTAGGTGAAGATCCTTTTTGATAATCTCATGACCAAAATCCCTTAACGTGAGTTT
TCGTTCCACTGAGCGTCAGACCCCGTAGAAAAGATCAAAGGATCTTCTTGAGATCCTTTTTTTCTGCGCG
TAATCTGCTGCTTGCAAACAAAAAAACCACCGCTACCAGCGGTGGTTTGTTTGCCGGATCAAGAGCTACC
AACTCTTTTTCCGAAGGTAACTGGCTTCAGCAGAGCGCAGATACCAAATACTGTTCTTCTAGTGTAGCCG
TAGTTAGGCCACCACTTCAAGAACTCTGTAGCACCGCCTACATACCTCGCTCTGCTAATCCTGTTACCAG
TGGCTGCTGCCAGTGGCGATAAGTCGTGTCTTACCGGGTTGGACTCAAGACGATAGTTACCGGATAAGGC
GCAGCGGTCGGGCTGAACGGGGGGTTCGTGCACACAGCCCAGCTTGGAGCGAACGACCTACACCGAACTG
AGATACCTACAGCGTGAGCTATGAGAAAGCGCCACGCTTCCCGAAGGGAGAAAGGCGGACAGGTATCCGG
TAAGCGGCAGGGTCGGAACAGGAGAGCGCACGAGGGAGCTTCCAGGGGGAAACGCCTGGTATCTTTATAG
TCCTGTCGGGTTTCGCCACCTCTGACTTGAGCGTCGATTTTTGTGATGCTCGTCAGGGGGGCGGAGCCTA
TGGAAAAACGCCAGCAACGCGGCCTTTTTACGGTTCCTGGCCTTTTGCTGGCCTTTTGCTCACATGTTCT
TGCTG
